Addgene plasmid #127103: pFRT_TO_FlagHA_USP10_C424A
Depositing lab: Thomas Tuschl. Depositing organization: Rockefeller University. Publication: The G3BP1-Family-USP10 Deubiquitinase Complex Rescues Ubiquitinated 40S Subunits of Ribosomes Stalled in Translation from Lysosomal Degradation. Meyer C, Garzia A, Morozov P, Molina H, Tuschl T. Mol Cell. 2020 Mar 19;77(6):1193-1205.e5. doi: 10.1016/j.molcel.2019.12.024. Epub 2020 Jan 24. PubMed 31981475.
Backbone
  Vector backbone: pFRT_TO_FlagHA_dest
  Vector type: Mammalian Expression
Growth in bacteria
  Bacterial resistance: Ampicillin, 100 μg/mL
  Growth temperature: 37°C
  Growth strain: DH5alpha
  Copy number: Unknown
Gene/Insert
  Gene/Insert name: USP10
  Species: H. sapiens (human)
  Mutation: C424A
  Entrez Gene: USP10 (a.k.a. UBPO)
  Cloning method: Gateway Cloning
Terms and licenses: Academic/Nonprofit Terms; Industry Terms: Not Available to Industry
How to cite: pFRT_TO_FlagHA_USP10_C424A was a gift from Thomas Tuschl (Addgene plasmid # 127103 ; http://n2t.net/addgene:127103 ; RRID:Addgene_127103)
