[The description below was written by a language model from this plasmid's Addgene catalogue record and pLannotate feature annotations shown in this document.]
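Description:
pFRT_TO_FlagHA_USP10_C424A is a mammalian expression plasmid made by Gateway recombination of human USP10 into the pFRT_TO_FlagHA_dest destination backbone. It is propagated in E. coli through a high-copy ColE1/pUC-type origin and selected with ampicillin (AmpR under its bla promoter). A partial f1 origin and remnants of the lac regulatory region are also annotated in the backbone.

The expression cassette uses the CMV immediate early enhancer and promoter followed by two short tet operator matches. This is the arrangement expected of a tetracycline-regulated ("TO") CMV promoter, which is repressed in cells expressing Tet repressor and induced by tetracycline or doxycycline. Downstream lie a FLAG tag, attB1, the USP10 coding sequence, attB2 and the bGH polyadenylation signal. The vector name indicates an N-terminal FLAG-HA tandem tag, although only the FLAG portion is picked up by the annotation. A V5 tag sequence sits after attB2, and the record does not show whether it is translated. The insert carries the C424A substitution. USP10 is a deubiquitinating hydrolase, and replacing a cysteine with alanine is the usual way to make a catalytically inactive control, but the record does not state this purpose.

An FRT site directly precedes a hygromycin resistance gene that has an SV40 poly(A) signal but no complete promoter of its own. This layout suits FLP-mediated integration into a host cell line with a genomic FRT landing site, where insertion activates hygromycin resistance and gives stable, single-site inducible lines. The associated publication concerns the G3BP1-family–USP10 complex and the rescue of ubiquitinated 40S ribosomal subunits. The sequencing-derived (7,730 nt) and depositor (7,771 nt) records show essentially the same features, differing slightly in length and CMV promoter annotation.
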