Features (pLannotate 1.2.2; 27 found; start..end, strand, type, name):
      1..42      +  CDS            V5 tag: epitope tag from simian virus 5
     70..122     -  misc_feature   bom (fragment): basis of mobility region from pBR322
    277..656     +  enhancer       CMV enhancer: human cytomegalovirus immediate early enhancer
    729..746     -  promoter       CMV promoter (fragment): human cytomegalovirus (CMV) immediate early promoter
    809..860     +  promoter       CMVd2 promoter: truncated human cytomegalovirus (CMV) immediate early promoter that yields moderately reduced expression relative to the full-length promoter
    862..881     +  promoter       PLtetO-1 promoter (fragment): modified phage lambda PL promoter with tet operator sites (Lutz and Bujard, 1997)
    883..902     +  promoter       PLtetO-1 promoter (fragment): modified phage lambda PL promoter with tet operator sites (Lutz and Bujard, 1997)
    910..943     +  promoter       TRE3GV promoter (fragment): 3rd-generation Tet-responsive promoter that can be activated by binding of Tet-On® 3G, optimized for retroviral and lentiviral vectors
   1038..1058    +  CDS            FLAG (fragment): FLAG® epitope tag, followed by an enterokinase cleavage site
   1101..1125    +  protein_bind   attB1: mutant version of attB; recombination site for the Gateway® BP reaction BP Clonase™
   1128..3521    +  CDS            USP10: UBP10_HUMAN - Also known as KIAA0190. Experimental evidence at protein level: Swiss-Prot protein existence level 1. Hydrolase that can remove conjugated ubiquitin from target proteins such as p53/TP53, BECN1, SNX3 and CFTR. Acts as an essential regulator of p53/TP53 stability: in unstressed cells, specifically deubiquitinates p53/TP53 in the cytoplasm, leading to counteract MDM2 action and stabilize p53/TP53. Following DNA damage, translocates to the nucleus and deubiquitinates p53/TP53, leading to regulate the p53/TP53-dependent DNA damage response. Component of a regulatory loop that control
   3525..3549    -  protein_bind   attB2: mutant version of attB; recombination site for the Gateway® BP reaction BP Clonase™
   3602..3643    +  CDS            V5 tag: epitope tag from simian virus 5
   3729..3953    +  polyA_signal   bGH poly(A) signal: bovine growth hormone polyadenylation signal
   3957..3978    +  promoter       SV40 promoter (fragment): SV40 enhancer and early promoter
   3999..4232    +  rep_origin     f1 ori (fragment) (sequence partly withheld): f1 bacteriophage origin of replication; arrow indicates direction of (+) strand synthesis
   4237..4284    +  protein_bind   FRT: FLP-mediated recombination occurs in the 8-bp core sequence TCTAGAAA (Turan and Bode, 2011). FLP recombinase from the Saccharomyces cerevisiae 2μ plasmid
   4292..5314    +  CDS            HygR: aminoglycoside phosphotransferase from E. coli; aph(4)-Ia; confers resistance to hygromycin
   5324..5449    +  CDS            ble (fragment): BLE_KLEPN - Experimental evidence at protein level: Swiss-Prot protein existence level 1. Binding protein with a strong affinity to the bleomycin family of antibiotics. Binds to CL990; an antimitotic-antibiotic compound. From Klebsiella pneumoniae.
   5444..5565    +  polyA_signal   SV40 poly(A) signal: SV40 polyadenylation signal
   5638..5654    -  protein_bind   lac operator: The lac repressor binds to the lac operator to inhibit transcription in E. coli. This inhibition can be relieved by adding lactose or isopropyl-β-D-thiogalactopyranoside (IPTG). lac repressor encoded by lacI
   5662..5692    -  promoter       lac promoter: promoter for the E. coli lac operon
   5707..5728    -  protein_bind   CAP binding site: CAP binding activates transcription in the presence of cAMP. E. coli catabolite activator protein
   5741..5833    -  CDS            lacI (fragment): lac repressor; lacI; The lac repressor binds to the lac operator to inhibit transcription in E. coli. This inhibition can be relieved by adding lactose or isopropyl-β-D-thiogalactopyranoside (IPTG).
   6016..6604    -  rep_origin     ori: high-copy-number ColE1/pMB1/pBR322/pUC origin of replication
   6775..7635    -  CDS            AmpR: β-lactamase; bla; confers resistance to ampicillin, carbenicillin, and related antibiotics
   7636..7740    -  promoter       AmpR promoter: bla
>Addgene plasmid #127103 | pFRT_TO_FlagHA_USP10_C424A | depositor full sequence | sequence record 243134 | pFRT_TO_FlagHA_USP10_C424A sequence 7771 bps
GGTAAGCCTATCCCTAACCCTCTCCTCGGTCTCGATTCTACGGACGGATCGGGAGATCTCCCGATCCCCT
ATGGTGCACTCTCAGTACAATCTGCTCTGATGCCGCATAGTTAAGCCAGTATCTGCTCCCTGCTTGTGTG
TTGGAGGTCGCTGAGTAGTGCGCGAGCAAAATTTAAGCTACAACAAGGCAAGGCTTGACCGACAATTGCA
TGAAGAATCTGCTTAGGGTTAGGCGTTTTGCGCTGCTTCGCGATGTACGGGCCAGATATACGCGTTGACA
TTGATTATTGACTAGTTATTAATAGTAATCAATTACGGGGTCATTAGTTCATAGCCCATATATGGAGTTC
CGCGTTACATAACTTACGGTAAATGGCCCGCCTGGCTGACCGCCCAACGACCCCCGCCCATTGACGTCAA
TAATGACGTATGTTCCCATAGTAACGCCAATAGGGACTTTCCATTGACGTCAATGGGTGGAGTATTTACG
GTAAACTGCCCACTTGGCAGTACATCAAGTGTATCATATGCCAAGTACGCCCCCTATTGACGTCAATGAC
GGTAAATGGCCCGCCTGGCATTATGCCCAGTACATGACCTTATGGGACTTTCCTACTTGGCAGTACATCT
ACGTATTAGTCATCGCTATTACCATGGTGATGCGGTTTTGGCAGTACATCAATGGGCGTGGATAGCGGTT
TGACTCACGGGGATTTCCAAGTCTCCACCCCATTGACGTCAATGGGAGTTTGTTTTGGAACCAAAATCAA
CGGGACTTTCCAAAATGTCGTAACAACTCCGCCCCATTGACGCAAATGGGCGGTAGGCGTGTACGGTGGG
AGGTCTATATAAGCAGAGCTCTCCCTATCAGTGATAGAGATCTCCCTATCAGTGATAGAGATCGTCGACG
AGCTCGTTTAGTGAACCGTCAGATCGCCTGGAGACGCCATCCACGCTGTTTTGACCTCCATAGAAGACAC
CGGGACCGATCCAGCCTCCGGACTCTAGCGTTTAAACTTAAGCTTGGTACCATGGACTACAAGGACGACG
ATGACAAGTACCCTTATGACGTGCCCGATTACGCTTTGAACCAGATATCAACAAGTTTGTACAAAAAAGC
AGGCTTCATGGCCCTCCACAGCCCGCAGTATATTTTTGGAGATTTTAGCCCTGATGAATTCAATCAATTC
TTTGTGACTCCTCGATCTTCAGTTGAGCTTCCTCCATACAGTGGAACAGTTCTGTGTGGCACACAGGCTG
TGGATAAACTACCTGATGGACAAGAATATCAGAGAATTGAGTTTGGTGTCGATGAAGTCATTGAACCCAG
TGACACTTTGCCGAGAACCCCCAGCTACAGTATTTCAAGCACACTGAACCCTCAGGCCCCTGAATTTATT
CTCGGTTGTACAGCTTCCAAAATAACCCCTGATGGTATCACTAAAGAAGCAAGCTATGGCTCCATCGACT
GCCAGTACCCAGGCTCTGCCCTCGCTTTGGATGGAAGTTCTAATGTGGAGGCGGAAGTTTTGGAAAATGA
TGGTGTCTCAGGTGGTCTTGGACAAAGGGAGCGTAAAAAGAAGAAAAAGCGGCCACCTGGATATTACAGC
TATTTGAAAGATGGTGGCGATGATAGTATCTCCACAGAAGCCCTGGTCAATGGCCATGCCAATTCAGCAG
TCCCGAACAGTGTCAGTGCAGAGGATGCAGAATTTATGGGTGACATGCCCCCGTCAGTTACGCCCAGGAC
TTGTAACAGCCCCCAGAACTCCACAGACTCTGTCAGTGACATTGTGCCTGACAGTCCTTTCCCCGGAGCA
CTCGGCAGTGACACCAGGACTGCAGGGCAGCCAGAGGGGGGCCCCGGGGCTGATTTTGGTCAGTCCTGCT
TCCCTGCAGAGGCTGGCAGAGACACCCTGTCAAGGACAGCTGGGGCTCAGCCCTGCGTTGGTACCGATAC
TACTGAAAACCTTGGAGTTGCTAATGGACAAATACTTGAATCCTCGGGTGAGGGCACAGCTACCAACGGG
GTGGAGTTGCACACCACGGAAAGCATAGACTTGGACCCAACCAAACCCGAGAGTGCATCACCTCCTGCTG
ACGGCACGGGCTCTGCATCAGGCACCCTTCCTGTCAGCCAGCCCAAGTCCTGGGCCAGCCTCTTTCATGA
TTCTAAGCCCTCTTCCTCCTCGCCGGTGGCCTATGTGGAAACTAAGTATTCCCCTCCCGCCATATCTCCC
CTGGTTTCTGAAAAGCAGGTTGAAGTCAAAGAAGGGCTTGTTCCGGTTTCAGAGGATCCTGTAGCCATAA
AGATTGCAGAGTTGCTGGAGAATGTAACCCTAATCCATAAACCAGTGTCGTTGCAACCCCGTGGGCTGAT
CAATAAAGGGAACTGGGCCTACATTAATGCTACACTGCAGGCATTGGTTGCTTGCCCGCCGATGTACCAC
CTGATGAAGTTCATTCCTCTGTATTCCAAAGTGCAAAGGCCTTGTACGTCAACACCCATGATAGACAGCT
TTGTTCGGCTAATGAATGAGTTCACTAATATGCCAGTACCTCCAAAACCCCGACAAGCTCTTGGAGATAA
AATCGTGAGGGATATTCGCCCTGGAGCTGCCTTTGAGCCCACATATATTTACAGACTCCTGACAGTTAAC
AAGTCAAGCCTGTCTGAAAAGGGTCGACAAGAAGATGCTGAGGAATACTTAGGCTTCATTCTAAATGGAC
TTCATGAGGAAATGTTGAACCTAAAGAAGCTTCTCTCACCAAGTAATGAAAAACTTACGATTTCCAACGG
CCCCAAAAACCACTCGGTCAATGAAGAAGAGCAGGAAGAACAAGGTGAAGGAAGCGAGGATGAATGGGAA
CAAGTGGGCCCCCGGAACAAGACTTCCGTCACCCGCCAGGCGGATTTTGTTCAGACTCCAATCACCGGCA
TTTTTGGTGGACACATCAGGTCTGTGGTTTACCAGCAGAGTTCAAAAGAATCTGCCACTTTGCAGCCATT
TTTCACGTTGCAGTTGGATATCCAGTCAGACAAGATACGCACAGTCCAGGATGCACTGGAGAGCTTGGTG
GCAAGAGAATCTGTCCAAGGTTATACCACAAAAACCAAACAAGAGGTTGAGATAAGTCGAAGAGTGACTC
TGGAAAAACTCCCTCCTGTCCTCGTGCTGCACCTGAAACGATTCGTTTATGAGAAGACTGGTGGGTGCCA
GAAGCTTATCAAAAATATTGAATATCCTGTGGACTTGGAAATTAGTAAAGAACTGCTTTCTCCAGGGGTT
AAAAATAAGAATTTTAAATGCCACCGAACCTATCGGCTCTTTGCAGTGGTCTACCATCACGGCAACAGTG
CGACGGGCGGCCATTACACTACAGACGTCTTCCAGATCGGTCTGAATGGCTGGCTGCGCATCGATGACCA
GACAGTCAAGGTGATCAACCAGTACCAGGTGGTGAAACCAACTGCTGAACGCACAGCCTACCTCCTGTAT
TACCGCCGAGTGGACCTGCTGTAAACCCAGCTTTCTTGTACAAAGTGGTTGATATCCAGCACAGTGGCGG
CCGCTCAAGTCTAGAGGGCCCGCGGTTCGAAGGTAAGCCTATCCCTAACCCTCTCCTCGGTCTCGATTCT
ACGCGTACCGGATCCGCGGCCGCATAGATAACTGATCCAGTGTGCCTCGAGTCTAGAGGGCCCGTTTAAA
CCCGCTGATCAGCCTCGACTGTGCCTTCTAGTTGCCAGCCATCTGTTGTTTGCCCCTCCCCCGTGCCTTC
CTTGACCCTGGAAGGTGCCACTCCCACTGTCCTTTCCTAATAAAATGAGGAAATTGCATCGCATTGTCTG
AGTAGGTGTCATTCTATTCTGGGGGGTGGGGTGGGGCAGGACAGCAAGGGGGAGGATTGGGAAGACAATA
GCAGGCATGCTGGGGATGCGGTGGGCTCTATGGCTTCTGAGGCGGAAAGAACCAGCTGGGGCTCTAGGGG
GTATCCCC
[124 nt withheld, positions 3999-4122]
C
[91 nt withheld, positions 4124-4214]
AGGGTGATGGTTCACGTACCTAGAAGTTCCTATTCCGAAGTTCCTATTCTCTAGAAAGTATAGGAACTTC
CTTGGCCAAAAAGCCTGAACTCACCGCGACGTCTGTCGAGAAGTTTCTGATCGAAAAGTTCGACAGCGTC
TCCGACCTGATGCAGCTCTCGGAGGGCGAAGAATCTCGTGCTTTCAGCTTCGATGTAGGAGGGCGTGGAT
ATGTCCTGCGGGTAAATAGCTGCGCCGATGGTTTCTACAAAGATCGTTATGTTTATCGGCACTTTGCATC
GGCCGCGCTCCCGATTCCGGAAGTGCTTGACATTGGGGAATTCAGCGAGAGCCTGACCTATTGCATCTCC
CGCCGTGCACAGGGTGTCACGTTGCAAGACCTGCCTGAAACCGAACTGCCCGCTGTTCTGCAGCCGGTCG
CGGAGGCCATGGATGCGATCGCTGCGGCCGATCTTAGCCAGACGAGCGGGTTCGGCCCATTCGGACCGCA
AGGAATCGGTCAATACACTACATGGCGTGATTTCATATGCGCGATTGCTGATCCCCATGTGTATCACTGG
CAAACTGTGATGGACGACACCGTCAGTGCGTCCGTCGCGCAGGCTCTCGATGAGCTGATGCTTTGGGCCG
AGGACTGCCCCGAAGTCCGGCACCTCGTGCACGCGGATTTCGGCTCCAACAATGTCCTGACGGACAATGG
CCGCATAACAGCGGTCATTGACTGGAGCGAGGCGATGTTCGGGGATTCCCAATACGAGGTCGCCAACATC
TTCTTCTGGAGGCCGTGGTTGGCTTGTATGGAGCAGCAGACGCGCTACTTCGAGCGGAGGCATCCGGAGC
TTGCAGGATCGCCGCGGCTCCGGGCGTATATGCTCCGCATTGGTCTTGACCAACTCTATCAGAGCTTGGT
TGACGGCAATTTCGATGATGCAGCTTGGGCGCAGGGTCGATGCGACGCAATCGTCCGATCCGGAGCCGGG
ACTGTCGGGCGTACACAAATCGCCCGCAGAAGCGCGGCCGTCTGGACCGATGGCTGTGTAGAAGTACTCG
CCGATAGTGGAAACCGACGCCCCAGCACTCGTCCGAGGGCAAAGGAATAGCACGTACTACGAGATTTCGA
TTCCACCGCCGCCTTCTATGAAAGGTTGGGCTTCGGAATCGTTTTCCGGGACGCCGGCTGGATGATCCTC
CAGCGCGGGGATCTCATGCTGGAGTTCTTCGCCCACCCCAACTTGTTTATTGCAGCTTATAATGGTTACA
AATAAAGCAATAGCATCACAAATTTCACAAATAAAGCATTTTTTTCACTGCATTCTAGTTGTGGTTTGTC
CAAACTCATCAATGTATCTTATCATGTCTGTATACCGTCGACCTCTAGCTAGAGCTTGGCGTAATCATGG
TCATAGCTGTTTCCTGTGTGAAATTGTTATCCGCTCACAATTCCACACAACATACGAGCCGGAAGCATAA
AGTGTAAAGCCTGGGGTGCCTAATGAGTGAGCTAACTCACATTAATTGCGTTGCGCTCACTGCCCGCTTT
CCAGTCGGGAAACCTGTCGTGCCAGCTGCATTAATGAATCGGCCAACGCGCGGGGAGAGGCGGTTTGCGT
ATTGGGCGCTCTTCCGCTTCCTCGCTCACTGACTCGCTGCGCTCGGTCGTTCGGCTGCGGCGAGCGGTAT
CAGCTCACTCAAAGGCGGTAATACGGTTATCCACAGAATCAGGGGATAACGCAGGAAAGAACATGTGAGC
AAAAGGCCAGCAAAAGGCCAGGAACCGTAAAAAGGCCGCGTTGCTGGCGTTTTTCCATAGGCTCCGCCCC
CCTGACGAGCATCACAAAAATCGACGCTCAAGTCAGAGGTGGCGAAACCCGACAGGACTATAAAGATACC
AGGCGTTTCCCCCTGGAAGCTCCCTCGTGCGCTCTCCTGTTCCGACCCTGCCGCTTACCGGATACCTGTC
CGCCTTTCTCCCTTCGGGAAGCGTGGCGCTTTCTCATAGCTCACGCTGTAGGTATCTCAGTTCGGTGTAG
GTCGTTCGCTCCAAGCTGGGCTGTGTGCACGAACCCCCCGTTCAGCCCGACCGCTGCGCCTTATCCGGTA
ACTATCGTCTTGAGTCCAACCCGGTAAGACACGACTTATCGCCACTGGCAGCAGCCACTGGTAACAGGAT
TAGCAGAGCGAGGTATGTAGGCGGTGCTACAGAGTTCTTGAAGTGGTGGCCTAACTACGGCTACACTAGA
AGGACAGTATTTGGTATCTGCGCTCTGCTGAAGCCAGTTACCTTCGGAAAAAGAGTTGGTAGCTCTTGAT
CCGGCAAACAAACCACCGCTGGTAGCGGTGGTTTTTTTGTTTGCAAGCAGCAGATTACGCGCAGAAAAAA
AGGATCTCAAGAAGATCCTTTGATCTTTTCTACGGGGTCTGACGCTCAGTGGAACGAAAACTCACGTTAA
GGGATTTTGGTCATGAGATTATCAAAAAGGATCTTCACCTAGATCCTTTTAAATTAAAAATGAAGTTTTA
AATCAATCTAAAGTATATATGAGTAAACTTGGTCTGACAGTTACCAATGCTTAATCAGTGAGGCACCTAT
CTCAGCGATCTGTCTATTTCGTTCATCCATAGTTGCCTGACTCCCCGTCGTGTAGATAACTACGATACGG
GAGGGCTTACCATCTGGCCCCAGTGCTGCAATGATACCGCGAGACCCACGCTCACCGGCTCCAGATTTAT
CAGCAATAAACCAGCCAGCCGGAAGGGCCGAGCGCAGAAGTGGTCCTGCAACTTTATCCGCCTCCATCCA
GTCTATTAATTGTTGCCGGGAAGCTAGAGTAAGTAGTTCGCCAGTTAATAGTTTGCGCAACGTTGTTGCC
ATTGCTACAGGCATCGTGGTGTCACGCTCGTCGTTTGGTATGGCTTCATTCAGCTCCGGTTCCCAACGAT
CAAGGCGAGTTACATGATCCCCCATGTTGTGCAAAAAAGCGGTTAGCTCCTTCGGTCCTCCGATCGTTGT
CAGAAGTAAGTTGGCCGCAGTGTTATCACTCATGGTTATGGCAGCACTGCATAATTCTCTTACTGTCATG
CCATCCGTAAGATGCTTTTCTGTGACTGGTGAGTACTCAACCAAGTCATTCTGAGAATAGTGTATGCGGC
GACCGAGTTGCTCTTGCCCGGCGTCAATACGGGATAATACCGCGCCACATAGCAGAACTTTAAAAGTGCT
CATCATTGGAAAACGTTCTTCGGGGCGAAAACTCTCAAGGATCTTACCGCTGTTGAGATCCAGTTCGATG
TAACCCACTCGTGCACCCAACTGATCTTCAGCATCTTTTACTTTCACCAGCGTTTCTGGGTGAGCAAAAA
CAGGAAGGCAAAATGCCGCAAAAAAGGGAATAAGGGCGACACGGAAATGTTGAATACTCATACTCTTCCT
TTTTCAATATTATTGAAGCATTTATCAGGGTTATTGTCTCATGAGCGGATACATATTTGAATGTATTTAG
AAAAATAAACAAATAGGGGTTCCGCGCACATTTCCCCGAAAAGTGCCACCTGACGTC
