Features (pLannotate 1.2.2; 25 found; start..end, strand, type, name):
    103..482     +  enhancer       CMV enhancer: human cytomegalovirus immediate early enhancer
    483..686     +  promoter       CMV promoter: human cytomegalovirus (CMV) immediate early promoter
    688..707     +  promoter       PLtetO-1 promoter (fragment): modified phage lambda PL promoter with tet operator sites (Lutz and Bujard, 1997)
    709..728     +  promoter       PLtetO-1 promoter (fragment): modified phage lambda PL promoter with tet operator sites (Lutz and Bujard, 1997)
    736..769     +  promoter       TRE3GV promoter (fragment): 3rd-generation Tet-responsive promoter that can be activated by binding of Tet-On® 3G, optimized for retroviral and lentiviral vectors
    864..884     +  CDS            FLAG (fragment): FLAG® epitope tag, followed by an enterokinase cleavage site
    927..951     +  protein_bind   attB1: mutant version of attB; recombination site for the Gateway® BP reaction BP Clonase™
    954..3347    +  CDS            USP10: UBP10_HUMAN - Also known as KIAA0190. Experimental evidence at protein level: Swiss-Prot protein existence level 1. Hydrolase that can remove conjugated ubiquitin from target proteins such as p53/TP53, BECN1, SNX3 and CFTR. Acts as an essential regulator of p53/TP53 stability: in unstressed cells, specifically deubiquitinates p53/TP53 in the cytoplasm, leading to counteract MDM2 action and stabilize p53/TP53. Following DNA damage, translocates to the nucleus and deubiquitinates p53/TP53, leading to regulate the p53/TP53-dependent DNA damage response. Component of a regulatory loop that control
   3352..3376    -  protein_bind   attB2: mutant version of attB; recombination site for the Gateway® BP reaction BP Clonase™
   3429..3470    +  CDS            V5 tag: epitope tag from simian virus 5
   3556..3780    +  polyA_signal   bGH poly(A) signal: bovine growth hormone polyadenylation signal
   3784..3805    +  promoter       SV40 promoter (fragment): SV40 enhancer and early promoter
   3826..4059    +  rep_origin     f1 ori (fragment) (sequence partly withheld): f1 bacteriophage origin of replication; arrow indicates direction of (+) strand synthesis
   4064..4111    +  protein_bind   FRT: FLP-mediated recombination occurs in the 8-bp core sequence TCTAGAAA (Turan and Bode, 2011). FLP recombinase from the Saccharomyces cerevisiae 2μ plasmid
   4119..5141    +  CDS            HygR: aminoglycoside phosphotransferase from E. coli; aph(4)-Ia; confers resistance to hygromycin
   5151..5276    +  CDS            ble (fragment): BLE_KLEPN - Experimental evidence at protein level: Swiss-Prot protein existence level 1. Binding protein with a strong affinity to the bleomycin family of antibiotics. Binds to CL990; an antimitotic-antibiotic compound. From Klebsiella pneumoniae.
   5271..5392    +  polyA_signal   SV40 poly(A) signal: SV40 polyadenylation signal
   5465..5481    -  protein_bind   lac operator: The lac repressor binds to the lac operator to inhibit transcription in E. coli. This inhibition can be relieved by adding lactose or isopropyl-β-D-thiogalactopyranoside (IPTG). lac repressor encoded by lacI
   5489..5519    -  promoter       lac promoter: promoter for the E. coli lac operon
   5534..5555    -  protein_bind   CAP binding site: CAP binding activates transcription in the presence of cAMP. E. coli catabolite activator protein
   5568..5660    -  CDS            lacI (fragment): lac repressor; lacI; The lac repressor binds to the lac operator to inhibit transcription in E. coli. This inhibition can be relieved by adding lactose or isopropyl-β-D-thiogalactopyranoside (IPTG).
   5843..6431    -  rep_origin     ori: high-copy-number ColE1/pMB1/pBR322/pUC origin of replication
   6602..7462    -  CDS            AmpR: β-lactamase; bla; confers resistance to ampicillin, carbenicillin, and related antibiotics
   7463..7567    -  promoter       AmpR promoter: bla
   7626..7678    -  misc_feature   bom (fragment): basis of mobility region from pBR322
>Addgene plasmid #127103 | pFRT_TO_FlagHA_USP10_C424A | addgene full sequence | sequence record 251650 | Addgene NGS Result
AAGCTACAACAAGGCAAGGCTTGACCGACAATTGCATGAAGAATCTGCTTAGGGTTAGGCGTTTTGCGCT
GCTTCGCGATGTACGGGCCAGATATACGCGTTGACATTGATTATTGACTAGTTATTAATAGTAATCAATT
ACGGGGTCATTAGTTCATAGCCCATATATGGAGTTCCGCGTTACATAACTTACGGTAAATGGCCCGCCTG
GCTGACCGCCCAACGACCCCCGCCCATTGACGTCAATAATGACGTATGTTCCCATAGTAACGCCAATAGG
GACTTTCCATTGACGTCAATGGGTGGAGTATTTACGGTAAACTGCCCACTTGGCAGTACATCAAGTGTAT
CATATGCCAAGTACGCCCCCTATTGACGTCAATGACGGTAAATGGCCCGCCTGGCATTATGCCCAGTACA
TGACCTTATGGGACTTTCCTACTTGGCAGTACATCTACGTATTAGTCATCGCTATTACCATGGTGATGCG
GTTTTGGCAGTACATCAATGGGCGTGGATAGCGGTTTGACTCACGGGGATTTCCAAGTCTCCACCCCATT
GACGTCAATGGGAGTTTGTTTTGGCACCAAAATCAACGGGACTTTCCAAAATGTCGTAACAACTCCGCCC
CATTGACGCAAATGGGCGGTAGGCGTGTACGGTGGGAGGTCTATATAAGCAGAGCTCTCCCTATCAGTGA
TAGAGATCTCCCTATCAGTGATAGAGATCGTCGACGAGCTCGTTTAGTGAACCGTCAGATCGCCTGGAGA
CGCCATCCACGCTGTTTTGACCTCCATAGAAGACACCGGGACCGATCCAGCCTCCGGACTCTAGCGTTTA
AACTTAAGCTTGGTACCATGGACTACAAGGACGACGATGACAAGTACCCTTATGACGTGCCCGATTACGC
TTTGAACCAGATATCAACAAGTTTGTACAAAAAAGCAGGCTTCATGGCCCTCCACAGCCCGCAGTATATT
TTTGGAGATTTTAGCCCTGATGAATTCAATCAATTCTTTGTGACTCCTCGATCTTCAGTTGAGCTTCCTC
CATACAGTGGAACAGTTCTGTGTGGCACACAGGCTGTGGATAAACTACCTGATGGACAAGAATATCAGAG
AATTGAGTTTGGTGTCGATGAAGTCATTGAACCCAGTGACACTTTGCCGAGAACCCCCAGCTACAGTATT
TCAAGCACACTGAACCCTCAGGCCCCTGAATTTATTCTCGGTTGTACAGCTTCCAAAATAACCCCTGATG
GTATCACTAAAGAAGCAAGCTATGGCTCCATCGACTGCCAGTACCCAGGCTCTGCCCTCGCTTTGGATGG
AAGTTCTAATGTGGAGGCGGAAGTTTTGGAAAATGATGGTGTCTCAGGTGGTCTTGGACAAAGGGAGCGT
AAAAAGAAGAAAAAGCGGCCACCTGGATATTACAGCTATTTGAAAGATGGTGGCGATGATAGTATCTCCA
CAGAAGCCCTGGTCAATGGCCATGCCAATTCAGCAGTCCCGAACAGTGTCAGTGCAGAGGATGCAGAATT
TATGGGTGACATGCCCCCGTCAGTTACGCCCAGGACTTGTAACAGCCCCCAGAACTCCACAGACTCTGTC
AGTGACATTGTGCCTGACAGTCCTTTCCCCGGAGCACTCGGCAGTGACACCAGGACTGCAGGGCAGCCAG
AGGGGGGCCCCGGGGCTGATTTTGGTCAGTCCTGCTTCCCTGCAGAGGCTGGCAGAGACACCCTGTCAAG
GACAGCTGGGGCTCAGCCCTGCGTTGGTACCGATACTACTGAAAACCTTGGAGTTGCTAATGGACAAATA
CTTGAATCCTCGGGTGAGGGCACAGCTACCAACGGGGTGGAGTTGCACACCACGGAAAGCATAGACTTGG
ACCCAACCAAACCCGAGAGTGCATCACCTCCTGCTGACGGCACGGGCTCTGCATCAGGCACCCTTCCTGT
CAGCCAGCCCAAGTCCTGGGCCAGCCTCTTTCATGATTCTAAGCCCTCTTCCTCCTCGCCGGTGGCCTAT
GTGGAAACTAAGTATTCCCCTCCCGCCATATCTCCCCTGGTTTCTGAAAAGCAGGTTGAAGTCAAAGAAG
GGCTTGTTCCGGTTTCAGAGGATCCTGTAGCCATAAAGATTGCAGAGTTGCTGGAGAATGTAACCCTAAT
CCATAAACCAGTGTCGTTGCAACCCCGTGGGCTGATCAATAAAGGGAACTGGGCCTACATTAATGCTACA
CTGCAGGCATTGGTTGCTTGCCCGCCGATGTACCACCTGATGAAGTTCATTCCTCTGTATTCCAAAGTGC
AAAGGCCTTGTACGTCAACACCCATGATAGACAGCTTTGTTCGGCTAATGAATGAGTTCACTAATATGCC
AGTACCTCCAAAACCCCGACAAGCTCTTGGAGATAAAATCGTGAGGGATATTCGCCCTGGAGCTGCCTTT
GAGCCCACATATATTTACAGACTCCTGACAGTTAACAAGTCAAGCCTGTCTGAAAAGGGTCGACAAGAAG
ATGCTGAGGAATACTTAGGCTTCATTCTAAATGGACTTCATGAGGAAATGTTGAACCTAAAGAAGCTTCT
CTCACCAAGTAATGAAAAACTTACGATTTCCAACGGCCCCAAAAACCACTCGGTCAATGAAGAAGAGCAG
GAAGAACAAGGTGAAGGAAGCGAGGATGAATGGGAACAAGTGGGCCCCCGGAACAAGACTTCCGTCACCC
GCCAGGCGGATTTTGTTCAGACTCCAATCACCGGCATTTTTGGTGGACACATCAGGTCTGTGGTTTACCA
GCAGAGTTCAAAAGAATCTGCCACTTTGCAGCCATTTTTCACGTTGCAGTTGGATATCCAGTCAGACAAG
ATACGCACAGTCCAGGATGCACTGGAGAGCTTGGTGGCAAGAGAATCTGTCCAAGGTTATACCACAAAAA
CCAAACAAGAGGTTGAGATAAGTCGAAGAGTGACTCTGGAAAAACTCCCTCCTGTCCTCGTGCTGCACCT
GAAACGATTCGTTTATGAGAAGACTGGTGGGTGCCAGAAGCTTATCAAAAATATTGAATATCCTGTGGAC
TTGGAAATTAGTAAAGAACTGCTTTCTCCAGGGGTTAAAAATAAGAATTTTAAATGCCACCGAACCTATC
GGCTGTTTGCAGTGGTCTACCATCACGGCAACAGTGCGACGGGCGGCCATTACACTACAGACGTCTTCCA
GATCGGTCTGAATGGCTGGCTGCGCATCGATGACCAGACAGTCAAGGTGATCAACCAGTACCAGGTGGTG
AAACCAACTGCTGAACGCACAGCCTACCTCCTGTATTACCGCCGAGTGGACCTGCTGTAATACCCAGCTT
TCTTGTACAAAGTGGTTGATATCCAGCACAGTGGCGGCCGCTCAAGTCTAGAGGGCCCGCGGTTCGAAGG
TAAGCCTATCCCTAACCCTCTCCTCGGTCTCGATTCTACGCGTACCTGATCCGCGGCCGCATAGATAACT
GATCCAGTGTGCCTCGAGTCTAGAGGGCCCGTTTAAACCCGCTGATCAGCCTCGACTGTGCCTTCTAGTT
GCCAGCCATCTGTTGTTTGCCCCTCCCCCGTGCCTTCCTTGACCCTGGAAGGTGCCACTCCCACTGTCCT
TTCCTAATAAAATGAGGAAATTGCATCGCATTGTCTGAGTAGGTGTCATTCTATTCTGGGGGGTGGGGTG
GGGCAGGACAGCAAGGGGGAGGATTGGGAAGACAATAGCAGGCATGCTGGGGATGCGGTGGGCTCTATGG
CTTCTGAGGCGGAAAGAACCAGCTGGGGCTCTAGGGGGTATCCCC
[124 nt withheld, positions 3826-3949]
C
[91 nt withheld, positions 3951-4041]
AGGGTGATGGTTCACGTACCTAGAAGTTCCTATTCCGAAGTTCCTATTCTCTAGAAAGTATAGGAACTTC
CTTGGCCAAAAAGCCTGAACTCACCGCGACGTCTGTCGAGAAGTTTCTGATCGAAAAGTTCGACAGCGTC
TCCGACCTGATGCAGCTCTCGGAGGGCGAAGAATCTCGTGCTTTCAGCTTCGATGTAGGAGGGCGTGGAT
ATGTCCTGCGGGTAAATAGCTGCGCCGATGGTTTCTACAAAGATCGTTATGTTTATCGGCACTTTGCATC
GGCCGCGCTCCCGATTCCGGAAGTGCTTGACATTGGGGAATTCAGCGAGAGCCTGACCTATTGCATCTCC
CGCCGTGCACAGGGTGTCACGTTGCAAGACCTGCCTGAAACCGAACTGCCCGCTGTTCTGCAGCCGGTCG
CGGAGGCCATGGATGCGATCGCTGCGGCCGATCTTAGCCAGACGAGCGGGTTCGGCCCATTCGGACCGCA
AGGAATCGGTCAATACACTACATGGCGTGATTTCATATGCGCGATTGCTGATCCCCATGTGTATCACTGG
CAAACTGTGATGGACGACACCGTCAGTGCGTCCGTCGCGCAGGCTCTCGATGAGCTGATGCTTTGGGCCG
AGGACTGCCCCGAAGTCCGGCACCTCGTGCACGCGGATTTCGGCTCCAACAATGTCCTGACGGACAATGG
CCGCATAACAGCGGTCATTGACTGGAGCGAGGCGATGTTCGGGGATTCCCAATACGAGGTCGCCAACATC
TTCTTCTGGAGGCCGTGGTTGGCTTGTATGGAGCAGCAGACGCGCTACTTCGAGCGGAGGCATCCGGAGC
TTGCAGGATCGCCGCGGCTCCGGGCGTATATGCTCCGCATTGGTCTTGACCAACTCTATCAGAGCTTGGT
TGACGGCAATTTCGATGATGCAGCTTGGGCGCAGGGTCGATGCGACGCAATCGTCCGATCCGGAGCCGGG
ACTGTCGGGCGTACACAAATCGCCCGCAGAAGCGCGGCCGTCTGGACCGATGGCTGTGTAGAAGTACTCG
CCGATAGTGGAAACCGACGCCCCAGCACTCGTCCGAGGGCAAAGGAATAGCACGTACTACGAGATTTCGA
TTCCACCGCCGCCTTCTATGAAAGGTTGGGCTTCGGAATCGTTTTCCGGGACGCCGGCTGGATGATCCTC
CAGCGCGGGGATCTCATGCTGGAGTTCTTCGCCCACCCCAACTTGTTTATTGCAGCTTATAATGGTTACA
AATAAAGCAATAGCATCACAAATTTCACAAATAAAGCATTTTTTTCACTGCATTCTAGTTGTGGTTTGTC
CAAACTCATCAATGTATCTTATCATGTCTGTATACCGTCGACCTCTAGCTAGAGCTTGGCGTAATCATGG
TCATAGCTGTTTCCTGTGTGAAATTGTTATCCGCTCACAATTCCACACAACATACGAGCCGGAAGCATAA
AGTGTAAAGCCTGGGGTGCCTAATGAGTGAGCTAACTCACATTAATTGCGTTGCGCTCACTGCCCGCTTT
CCAGTCGGGAAACCTGTCGTGCCAGCTGCATTAATGAATCGGCCAACGCGCGGGGAGAGGCGGTTTGCGT
ATTGGGCGCTCTTCCGCTTCCTCGCTCACTGACTCGCTGCGCTCGGTCGTTCGGCTGCGGCGAGCGGTAT
CAGCTCACTCAAAGGCGGTAATACGGTTATCCACAGAATCAGGGGATAACGCAGGAAAGAACATGTGAGC
AAAAGGCCAGCAAAAGGCCAGGAACCGTAAAAAGGCCGCGTTGCTGGCGTTTTTCCATAGGCTCCGCCCC
CCTGACGAGCATCACAAAAATCGACGCTCAAGTCAGAGGTGGCGAAACCCGACAGGACTATAAAGATACC
AGGCGTTTCCCCCTGGAAGCTCCCTCGTGCGCTCTCCTGTTCCGACCCTGCCGCTTACCGGATACCTGTC
CGCCTTTCTCCCTTCGGGAAGCGTGGCGCTTTCTCATAGCTCACGCTGTAGGTATCTCAGTTCGGTGTAG
GTCGTTCGCTCCAAGCTGGGCTGTGTGCACGAACCCCCCGTTCAGCCCGACCGCTGCGCCTTATCCGGTA
ACTATCGTCTTGAGTCCAACCCGGTAAGACACGACTTATCGCCACTGGCAGCAGCCACTGGTAACAGGAT
TAGCAGAGCGAGGTATGTAGGCGGTGCTACAGAGTTCTTGAAGTGGTGGCCTAACTACGGCTACACTAGA
AGAACAGTATTTGGTATCTGCGCTCTGCTGAAGCCAGTTACCTTCGGAAAAAGAGTTGGTAGCTCTTGAT
CCGGCAAACAAACCACCGCTGGTAGCGGTGGTTTTTTTGTTTGCAAGCAGCAGATTACGCGCAGAAAAAA
AGGATCTCAAGAAGATCCTTTGATCTTTTCTACGGGGTCTGACGCTCAGTGGAACGAAAACTCACGTTAA
GGGATTTTGGTCATGAGATTATCAAAAAGGATCTTCACCTAGATCCTTTTAAATTAAAAATGAAGTTTTA
AATCAATCTAAAGTATATATGAGTAAACTTGGTCTGACAGTTACCAATGCTTAATCAGTGAGGCACCTAT
CTCAGCGATCTGTCTATTTCGTTCATCCATAGTTGCCTGACTCCCCGTCGTGTAGATAACTACGATACGG
GAGGGCTTACCATCTGGCCCCAGTGCTGCAATGATACCGCGAGACCCACGCTCACCGGCTCCAGATTTAT
CAGCAATAAACCAGCCAGCCGGAAGGGCCGAGCGCAGAAGTGGTCCTGCAACTTTATCCGCCTCCATCCA
GTCTATTAATTGTTGCCGGGAAGCTAGAGTAAGTAGTTCGCCAGTTAATAGTTTGCGCAACGTTGTTGCC
ATTGCTACAGGCATCGTGGTGTCACGCTCGTCGTTTGGTATGGCTTCATTCAGCTCCGGTTCCCAACGAT
CAAGGCGAGTTACATGATCCCCCATGTTGTGCAAAAAAGCGGTTAGCTCCTTCGGTCCTCCGATCGTTGT
CAGAAGTAAGTTGGCCGCAGTGTTATCACTCATGGTTATGGCAGCACTGCATAATTCTCTTACTGTCATG
CCATCCGTAAGATGCTTTTCTGTGACTGGTGAGTACTCAACCAAGTCATTCTGAGAATAGTGTATGCGGC
GACCGAGTTGCTCTTGCCCGGCGTCAATACGGGATAATACCGCGCCACATAGCAGAACTTTAAAAGTGCT
CATCATTGGAAAACGTTCTTCGGGGCGAAAACTCTCAAGGATCTTACCGCTGTTGAGATCCAGTTCGATG
TAACCCACTCGTGCACCCAACTGATCTTCAGCATCTTTTACTTTCACCAGCGTTTCTGGGTGAGCAAAAA
CAGGAAGGCAAAATGCCGCAAAAAAGGGAATAAGGGCGACACGGAAATGTTGAATACTCATACTCTTCCT
TTTTCAATATTATTGAAGCATTTATCAGGGTTATTGTCTCATGAGCGGATACATATTTGAATGTATTTAG
AAAAATAAACAAATAGGGGTTCCGCGCACATTTCCCCGAAAAGTGCCACCTGACGTCGACGGATCGGGAG
ATCTCCCGATCCCCTATGGTGCACTCTCAGTACAATCTGCTCTGATGCCGCATAGTTAAGCCAGTATCTG
CTCCCTGCTTGTGTGTTGGAGGTCGCTGAGTAGTGCGCGAGCAAAATTT
